>Addgene plasmid #188572 | Tet-off TauRD (P301L/V337M) | addgene full sequence | sequence record 370653 | Addgene NGS Result
TTTTAAAAGAAAAGGGGGGATTGGGGGGTACAGTGCAGGGGAAAGAATAGTAGACATAATAGCAACAGAC
ATACAAACTAAAGAATTACAAAAACAAATTACAAAAATTCAAAATTTTCGGGTTTATTACAGGGACAGCA
GAGATCCACTTTGGCCGCGAATCGATATGTCGAGTTTACTCCCTATCAGTGATAGAGAACGTATGTCGAG
TTTACTCCCTATCAGTGATAGAGAACGATGTCGAGTTTACTCCCTATCAGTGATAGAGAACGTATGTCGA
GTTTACTCCCTATCAGTGATAGAGAACGTATGTCGAGTTTACTCCCTATCAGTGATAGAGAACGTATGTC
GAGTTTATCCCTATCAGTGATAGAGAACGTATGTCGAGTTTACTCCCTATCAGTGATAGAGAACGTATGT
CGAGGTAGGCGTGTACGGTGGGAGGCCTATATAAGCAGAGCTCGTTTAGTGAACCGTCAGATCGCCTGGA
GAATTGGCTAGCGCCACCATGCAGACAGCCCCCGTGCCCATGCCAGACCTGAAGAATGTCAAGTCCAAGA
TCGGCTCCACTGAGAACCTGAAGCACCAGCCGGGAGGCGGGAAGGTGCAGATAATTAATAAGAAGCTGGA
TCTTAGCAACGTCCAGTCCAAGTGTGGCTCAAAGGATAATATCAAACACGTCCTGGGAGGCGGCAGTGTG
CAAATAGTCTACAAACCAGTTGACCTGAGCAAGGTGACCTCCAAGTGTGGCTCATTAGGCAACATCCATC
ATAAACCAGGAGGTGGCCAGATGGAAGTAAAATCTGAGAAGCTTGACTTCAAGGACAGAGTCCAGTCGAA
GATTGGGTCCCTGGACAATATCACCCACGTCCCTGGCGGAGGAAATAAAAAGATTGAAGGAGGATCCGGA
GAACAGAAACTGATTAGCGAAGAAGATCTGTAGCTGCAGCCTATGGCCACTTTGGTAGGGACAGCTTCCC
ATGGGAAGTGCCCAAAAAGCTTAAATATTGAGGTCCGGGGTTGGGGTTGCGCCTTTTCCAAGGCAGCCCT
GGGTTTGCGCAGGGACGCGGCTGCTCTGGGCGTGGTTCCGGGAAACGCAGCGGCGCCGACCCTGGGTCTC
GCACATTCTTCACGTCCGTTCGCAGCGTCACCCGGATCTTCGCCGCTACCCTTGTGGGCCCCCCGGCGAC
GCTTCCTGCTCCGCCCCTAAGTCGGGAAGGTTCCTTGCGGTTCGCGGCGTGCCGGACGTGACAAACGGAA
GCCGCACGTCTCACTAGTACCCTCGCAGACGGACAGCGCCAGGGAGCAATGGCAGCGCGCCGACCGCGAT
GGGCTGTGGCCAATAGCGGCTGCTCAGCAGGGCGCGCCGAGAGCAGCGGCCGGGAAGGGGCGGTGCGGGA
GGCGGGGTGTGGGGCGGTAGTGTGGGCCCTGTTCCTGCCCGCGCGGTGTTCCGCATTCTGCAAGCCTCCG
GAGCGCACGTCGGCAGTCGGCTCCCTCGTTGACCGAATCACCGACCTCTCTCCCCAGCAATTCACCATGG
TTCCTTTGTCTCAAGAAGAATCCACCCTCATTGAAAGAGCAACGGCTACAATCAACAGCATCCCCATCTC
TGAAGACTACAGCGTCGCCAGCGCAGCTCTCTCTAGCGACGGCCGCATCTTCACTGGTGTCAATGTATAT
CATTTTACTGGGGGACCTTGTGCAGAACTCGTGGTGCTGGGCACTGCTGCTGCTGCGGCAGCTGGCAACC
TGACTTGTATCGTCGCGATCGGAAATGAGAACAGGGGCATCTTGAGCCCCTGCGGACGGTGCCGACAGGT
GCTTCTCGATCTGCATCCTGGGATCAAAGCCATAGTGAAGGACAGTGATGGACAGCCGACGGCAGTTGGG
ATTCGTGAATTGCTGCCCTCTGGTTATGTGTGGGAGGGCCCCGGTGCCGAAGGTAGAGGTTCTCTCCTCA
CTTGTGGTGATGTTGAAGAAAACCCTGGTCCAATGTCTAGACTGGACAAGAGCAAAGTCATAAACTCTGC
TCTGGAATTACTCAATGAAGTCGGTATCGAAGGCCTGACGACAAGGAAACTCGCTCAAAAGCTGGGAGTT
GAGCAGCCTACCCTGTACTGGCACGTGAAGAACAAGCGGGCCCTGCTCGATGCCCTGGCAATCGAGATGC
TGGACAGGCATCATACCCACTTCTGCCCCCTGGAAGGCGAGTCATGGCAAGACTTTCTGCGGAACAACGC
CAAGTCATTCCGCTGTGCTCTCCTCTCACATCGCGACGGGGCTAAAGTGCATCTCGGCACCCGCCCAACA
GAGAAACAGTACGAAACCCTGGAAAATCAGCTCGCGTTCCTGTGTCAGCAAGGCTTCTCCCTGGAGAACG
CACTGTACGCTCTGTCCGCCGTGGGCCACTTTACACTGGGCTGCGTATTGGAGGATCAGGAGCATCAAGT
AGCAAAAGAGGAAAGAGAGACACCTACCACCGATTCTATGCCCCCACTTCTGAGACAAGCAATTGAGCTG
TTCGACCATCAGGGAGCCGAACCTGCCTTCCTTTTCGGCCTGGAACTAATCATATGTGGCCTGGAGAAAC
AGCTAAAGTGCGAAAGCGGCGGGCCGGCCGACGCCCTTGACGATTTTGACTTAGACATGCTCCCAGCCGA
TGCCCTTGACGACTTTGACCTTGATATGCTGCCTGCTGACGCTCTTGACGATTTTGACCTTGACATGCTC
CCCGGGTAACTAAGTAAGGATCGATCCAAGATATCGTATTCTTAACTATGTTGCTCCTTTTACGCTATGT
GGATACGCTGCTTTAATGCCTTTGTATCATGCTATTGCTTCCCGTATGGCTTTCATTTTCTCCTCCTTGT
ATAAATCCTGGTTGCTGTCTCTTTATGAGGAGTTGTGGCCCGTTGTCAGGCAACGTGGCGTGGTGTGCAC
TGTGTTTGCTGACGCAACCCCCACTGGTTGGGGCATTGCCACCACCTGTCAGCTCCTTTCCGGGACTTTC
GCTTTCCCCCTCCCTATTGCCACGGCGGAACTCATCGCCGCCTGCCTTGCCCGCTGCTGGACAGGGGCTC
GGCTGTTGGGCACTGACAATTCCGTGGTGTTGTCGGGGAAGCTGACGTCCTTTCCATGGCTGCTCGCCTG
TGTTGCCACCTGGATTCTGCGCGGGACGTCCTTCTGCTACGTCCCTTCGGCCCTCAATCCAGCGGACCTT
CCTTCCCGCGGCCTGCTGCCGGCTCTGCGGCCTCTTCCGCGTCTTCGCCTTCGCCCTCAGACGAGTCGGA
TCTCCCTTTGGGCCGCCTCCCCGCCTGTTTCGCCTCGGCGTCCGGACTAGAGGTACCTTTAAGACCAATG
ACTTACAAGGCAGCTGTAGATCTTAGCCACTTTTTAAAAGAAAAGGGGGGACTGGAAGGGCTAATTCACT
CCCAACGAAGACAAGATCTGCTTTTTGCTTGTACTGGGTCTCTCTGGTTAGACCAGATCTGAGCCTGGGA
GCTCTCTGGCTAACTAGGGAACCCACTGCTTAAGCCTCAATAAAGCTTGCCTTGAGTGCTTCAAGTAGTG
TGTGCCCGTCTGTTGTGTGACTCTGGTAACTAGAGATCCCTCAGACCCTTTTAGTCAGTGTGGAAAATCT
CTAGCAGTAGTAGTTCATGTCATCTTATTATTCAGTATTTATAACTTGCAAAGAAATGAATATCAGAGAG
TGAGAGGAACTTGTTTATTGCAGCTTATAATGGTTACAAATAAAGCAATAGCATCACAAATTTCACAAAT
AAAGCATTTTTTTCACTGCATTCTAGTTGTGGTTTGTCCAAACTCATCAATGTATCTTATCATGTCTGGC
TCTAGCTATCCCGCCCCTAACTCCGCCCATCCCGCCCCTAACTCCGCCCAGTTCCGCCCATTCTCCGCCC
CATGGCTGACTAATTTTTTTTATTTATGCAGAGGCCGAGGCCGCCTCGGCCTCTGAGCTATTCCAGAAGT
AGTGAGGAGGCTTTTTTGGAGGCCTTTCAAATATGTATCCGCTCATGAGACAATAACCCTGATAAATGCT
TCAATAATATTGAAAAAGGAAGAGTATGAGTATTCAACATTTCCGTGTCGCCCTTATTCCCTTTTTTGCG
GCATTTTGCCTTCCTGTTTTTGCTCACCCAGAAACGCTGGTGAAAGTAAAAGATGCTGAAGATCAGTTGG
GTGCACGAGTGGGTTACATCGAACTGGATCTCAACAGCGGTAAGATCCTTGAGAGTTTTCGCCCCGAAGA
ACGTTTTCCAATGATGAGCACTTTTAAAGTTCTGCTATGTGGCGCGGTATTATCCCGTATTGACGCCGGG
CAAGAGCAACTCGGTCGCCGCATACACTATTCTCAGAATGACTTGGTTGAGTACTCACCAGTCACAGAAA
AGCATCTTACGGATGGCATGACAGTAAGAGAATTATGCAGTGCTGCCATAACCATGAGTGATAACACTGC
GGCCAACTTACTTCTGACAACGATCGGAGGACCGAAGGAGCTAACCGCTTTTTTGCACAACATGGGGGAT
CATGTAACTCGCCTTGATCGTTGGGAACCGGAGCTGAATGAAGCCATACCAAACGACGAGCGTGACACCA
CGATGCCTGTAGCAATGGCAACAACGTTGCGCAAACTATTAACTGGCGAACTACTTACTCTAGCTTCCCG
GCAACAATTAATAGACTGGATGGAGGCGGATAAAGTTGCAGGACCACTTCTGCGCTCGGCCCTTCCGGCT
GGCTGGTTTATTGCTGATAAATCTGGAGCCGGTGAGCGTGGGTCTCGCGGTATCATTGCAGCACTGGGGC
CAGATGGTAAGCCCTCCCGTATCGTAGTTATCTACACGACGGGGAGTCAGGCAACTATGGATGAACGAAA
TAGACAGATCGCTGAGATAGGTGCCTCACTGATTAAGCATTGGTAACTGTCAGACCAAGTTTACTCATAT
ATACTTTAGATTGATTTAAAACTTCATTTTTAATTTAAAAGGATCTAGGTGAAGATCCTTTTTGATAATC
TCATGACCAAAATCCCTTAACGTGAGTTTTCGTTCCACTGAGCGTCAGACCCCGTAGAAAAGATCAAAGG
ATCTTCTTGAGATCCTTTTTTTCTGCGCGTAATCTGCTGCTTGCAAACAAAAAAACCACCGCTACCAGCG
GTGGTTTGTTTGCCGGATCAAGAGCTACCAACTCTTTTTCCGAAGGTAACTGGCTTCAGCAGAGCGCAGA
TACCAAATACTGTTCTTCTAGTGTAGCCGTAGTTAGGCCACCACTTCAAGAACTCTGTAGCACCGCCTAC
ATACCTCGCTCTGCTAATCCTGTTACCAGTGGCTGCTGCCAGTGGCGATAAGTCGTGTCTTACCGGGTTG
GACTCAAGACGATAGTTACCGGATAAGGCGCAGCGGTCGGGCTGAACGGGGGGTTCGTGCACACAGCCCA
GCTTGGAGCGAACGACCTACACCGAACTGAGATACCTACAGCGTGAGCTATGAGAAAGCGCCACGCTTCC
CGAAGGGAGAAAGGCGGACAGGTATCCGGTAAGCGGCAGGGTCGGAACAGGAGAGCGCACGAGGGAGCTT
CCAGGGGGAAACGCCTGGTATCTTTATAGTCCTGTCGGGTTTCGCCACCTCTGACTTGAGCGTCGATTTT
TGTGATGCTCGTCAGGGGGGCGGAGCCTATGGAAAAACGCCAGCAACGCGGCCTTTTTACGGTTCCTGGC
CTTTTGCTGGCCTTTTGCTCACATGTTCTTTCCTGCGTTATCCCCTGATTCTGTGGATAACCGTATTACC
GCCTTTGAGTGAGCTGATACCGCTCGCCGCAGCCGAACGACCGAGCGCAGCGAGTCAGTGAGCGAGGAAG
CGGAAGAGCGCCCAATACGCAAACCGCCTCTCCCCGCGCGTTGGCCGATTCATTAATGCAGCTGGCACGA
CAGGTTTCCCGACTGGAAAGCGGGCAGTGAGCGCAACGCAATTAATGTGAGTTAGCTCACTCATTAGGCA
CCCCAGGCTTTACACTTTATGCTTCCGGCTCGTATGTTGTGTGGAATTGTGAGCGGATAACAATTTCACA
CAGGAAACAGCTATGACCATGATTACGCCAAGCGCGCAATTAACCCTCACTAAAGGGAACAAAAGCTGGA
GCTGCAAGCTTAATGTAGTCTTATGCAATACTCTTGTAGTCTTGCAACATGGTAACGATGAGTTAGCAAC
ATGCCTTACAAGGAGAGAAAAAGCACCGTGCATGCCGATTGGTGGAAGTAAGGTGGTACGATCGTGCCTT
ATTAGGAAGGCAACAGACGGGTCTGACATGGATTGGACGAACCACTGAATTGCCGCATTGCAGAGATATT
GTATTTAAGTGCCTAGCTCGATACATAAACGGGTCTCTCTGGTTAGACCAGATCTGAGCCTGGGAGCTCT
CTGGCTAACTAGGGAACCCACTGCTTAAGCCTCAATAAAGCTTGCCTTGAGTGCTTCAAGTAGTGTGTGC
CCGTCTGTTGTGTGACTCTGGTAACTAGAGATCCCTCAGACCCTTTTAGTCAGTGTGGAAAATCTCTAGC
AGTGGCGCCCGAACAGGGACTTGAAAGCGAAAGGGAAACCAGAGGAGCTCTCTCGACGCAGGACTCGGCT
TGCTGAAGCGCGCACGGCAAGAGGCGAGGGGCGGCGACTGGTGAGTACGCCAAAAATTTTGACTAGCGGA
GGCTAGAAGGAGAGAGATGGGTGCGAGAGCGTCAGTATTAAGCGGGGGAGAATTAGATCGCGATGGGAAA
AAATTCGGTTAAGGCCAGGGGGAAAGAAAAAATATAAATTAAAACATATAGTATGGGCAAGCAGGGAGCT
AGAACGATTCGCAGTTAATCCTGGCCTGTTAGAAACATCAGAAGGCTGTAGACAAATACTGGGACAGCTA
CAACCATCCCTTCAGACAGGATCAGAAGAACTTAGATCATTATATAATACAGTAGCAACCCTCTATTGTG
TGCATCAAAGGATAGAGATAAAAGACACCAAGGAAGCTTTAGACAAGATAGAGGAAGAGCAAAACAAAAG
TAAGACCACCGCACAGCAAGCGGCCGCTGATCTTCAGACCTGGAGGAGGAGATATGAGGGACAATTGGAG
AAGTGAATTATATAAATATAAAGTAGTAAAAATTGAACCATTAGGAGTAGCACCCACCAAGGCAAAGAGA
AGAGTGGTGCAGAGAGAAAAAAGAGCAGTGGGAATAGGAGCTTTGTTCCTTGGGTTCTTGGGAGCAGCAG
GAAGCACTATGGGCGCAGCGTCAATGACGCTGACGGTACAGGCCAGACAATTATTGTCTGGTATAGTGCA
GCAGCAGAACAATTTGCTGAGGGCTATTGAGGCGCAACAGCATCTGTTGCAACTCACAGTCTGGGGCATC
AAGCAGCTCCAGGCAAGAATCCTGGCTGTGGAAAGATACCTAAAGGATCAACAGCTCCTGGGGATTTGGG
GTTGCTCTGGAAAACTCATTTGCACCACTGCTGTGCCTTGGAATGCTAGTTGGAGTAATAAATCTCTGGA
ACAGATTTGGAATCACACGACCTGGATGGAGTGGGACAGAGAAATTAACAATTACACAAGCTTAATACAC
TCCTTAATTGAAGAATCGCAAAACCAGCAAGAAAAGAATGAACAAGAATTATTGGAATTAGATAAATGGG
CAAGTTTGTGGAATTGGTTTAACATAACAAATTGGCTGTGGTATATAAAATTATTCATAATGATAGTAGG
AGGCTTGGTAGGTTTAAGAATAGTTTTTGCTGTACTTTCTATAGTGAATAGAGTTAGGCAGGGATATTCA
CCATTATCGTTTCAGACCCACCTCCCAACCCCGAGGGGACAATTCTCGACCTCGAGACAAATGGCAGTAT
TCATCCACAA
Features (pLannotate 1.2.2; 27 found; start..end, strand, type, name):
      1..118     +  misc_feature   cPPT/CTS: central polypurine tract and central termination sequence of HIV-1
    172..486     +  promoter       tight TRE promoter: Tet-responsive promoter PTight, consisting of seven tet operator sequences followed by the minimal CMV promoter
    476..832     +  CDS            MAPT (fragment): TAU_SPECI - Experimental evidence at protein level: Swiss-Prot protein existence level 1. Promotes microtubule assembly and stability, and might be involved in the establishment and maintenance of neuronal polarity. The C-terminus binds axonal microtubules while the N-terminus binds neural plasma membrane components, suggesting that tau functions as a linker protein between both. Axonal polarity is predetermined by tau localization (in the neuronal cell) in the domain of the cell body defined by the centrosome. The short isoforms allow plasticity of the cytoskeleton whereas the longer isoforms
    946..1008    +  CDS            MAT2A (fragment): METK2_HUMAN - Also known as AMS2, MATA2. Experimental evidence at protein level: Swiss-Prot protein existence level 1. Catalyzes the formation of S-adenosylmethionine from methionine and ATP. The reaction comprises two steps that are both catalyzed by the same enzyme: formation of S-adenosylmethionine (AdoMet) and triphosphate, and subsequent hydrolysis of the triphosphate. From Homo sapiens (Human).
   1017..1527    +  promoter       hPGK promoter: human phosphoglycerate kinase 1 promoter
   1543..1929    +  CDS            BSD: blasticidin S deaminase; Aspergillus terreus BSD; confers resistance to blasticidin
   1993..2690    +  CDS            rtTA3 (fragment): reverse tetracycline transactivator 3 activates expression from Tet-responsive promoters in the presence of doxycycline
   2620..2730    +  CDS            VP48: 3 tandem repeats of the minimal activation domain of herpes simplex virus VP16 (Cheng et al., 2013)
   2766..3314    +  misc_feature   WPRE (fragment): woodchuck hepatitis virus posttranscriptional regulatory element
   3340..3411    +  CDS            nef (fragment): NEF_HV1Z2 - Experimental evidence at protein level: Swiss-Prot protein existence level 1. Extracellular Nef protein targets CD4(+) T-lymphocytes for apoptosis by interacting with CXCR4 surface receptors. From Human immunodeficiency virus type 1 group M subtype D (isolate Z2/CDC-Z34) (HIV-1).
   3413..3646    +  LTR            3' LTR (ΔU3): self-inactivating 3' long terminal repeat (LTR) from HIV-1
   3718..3839    +  polyA_signal   SV40 poly(A) signal: SV40 polyadenylation signal
   3879..4014    +  rep_origin     SV40 ori: SV40 origin of replication
   4022..4085    +  promoter       AmpR promoter: bla
   4086..4946    +  CDS            AmpR: β-lactamase; bla; confers resistance to ampicillin, carbenicillin, and related antibiotics
   5117..5705    +  rep_origin     ori: high-copy-number ColE1/pMB1/pBR322/pUC origin of replication
   5888..5980    +  CDS            lacI (fragment): lac repressor; lacI; The lac repressor binds to the lac operator to inhibit transcription in E. coli. This inhibition can be relieved by adding lactose or isopropyl-β-D-thiogalactopyranoside (IPTG).
   5993..6014    +  protein_bind   CAP binding site: CAP binding activates transcription in the presence of cAMP. E. coli catabolite activator protein
   6029..6059    +  promoter       lac promoter: promoter for the E. coli lac operon
   6067..6083    +  protein_bind   lac operator: The lac repressor binds to the lac operator to inhibit transcription in E. coli. This inhibition can be relieved by adding lactose or isopropyl-β-D-thiogalactopyranoside (IPTG). lac repressor encoded by lacI
   6128..6146    +  promoter       T3 promoter: promoter for bacteriophage T3 RNA polymerase
   6174..6400    +  promoter       RSV promoter: Rous sarcoma virus enhancer/promoter
   6401..6581    +  LTR            5' LTR (truncated): truncated 5' long terminal repeat (LTR) from HIV-1
   6628..6753    +  misc_feature   HIV-1 Ψ: packaging signal of human immunodeficiency virus type 1
   6737..7100    +  CDS            HIV-1 gag (fragment): gag protein from human immunodeficiency virus 1; gag
   7246..7479    +  misc_feature   RRE: The Rev response element (RRE) of HIV-1 allows for Rev-dependent mRNA export from the nucleus to the cytoplasm.
   7856..7880    +  CDS            Rev (fragment): human immunodeficiency virus 1 (HIV-1) Rev protein; rev; enhances nuclear export of unspliced and incompletely spliced viral mRNAs
