[The description below was written by a language model from this plasmid's Addgene catalogue record and pLannotate feature annotations shown in this document.]
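Description:
Tet-off TauRD (P301L/V337M) is a 7.9 kb third-generation-style, self-inactivating HIV-1 lentiviral vector for doxycycline-repressible expression of the human Tau (MAPT) repeat domain in mammalian cells. It was derived from pCW57.1-MAT2A by replacing the MAT2A coding sequence with TauRD plus a C-terminal Myc tag through Gibson assembly; a short residual MAT2A fragment is still annotated downstream of the insert. In bacteria the plasmid is maintained through a high-copy ColE1/pUC-type origin and ampicillin resistance (AmpR). The viral backbone comprises an RSV promoter driving a truncated 5' LTR, the Ψ packaging signal with a gag fragment, the RRE for Rev-dependent export of the genomic RNA, a cPPT/CTS, a WPRE to enhance transcript expression, and a ΔU3 3' LTR. An SV40 poly(A) signal and SV40 origin lie outside the provirus.

The payload has two units. The roughly 390 bp TauRD insert, carrying the disease-associated P301L and V337M substitutions, sits behind the tight TRE promoter (seven tet operators fused to a minimal CMV promoter). Downstream, an hPGK promoter drives blasticidin S deaminase for selection of transduced cells, followed by a tetracycline-controlled transactivator bearing VP16-derived minimal activation domains. The automated annotation labels this as an rtTA3 fragment, a Tet-on activator, whereas the construct name and stated purpose indicate Tet-off behaviour, so it presumably encodes a tTA-type variant that the annotation tool matched by similarity; the record does not state how it is linked to the blasticidin marker. The vector suits generation of stable cell lines in which TauRD synthesis can be shut off with doxycycline, as in the associated study of Tau fibril disaggregation and seed generation by the VCP chaperone.
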