Addgene plasmid #188572: Tet-off TauRD (P301L/V337M)
Purpose: Dox-repressible expression of the Tau repeat domain
Depositing lab: Franz-Ulrich Hartl. Publication: The AAA+ chaperone VCP disaggregates Tau fibrils and generates aggregate seeds in a cellular system. Saha I, Yuste-Checa P, Da Silva Padilha M, Guo Q, Korner R, Holthusen H, Trinkaus VA, Dudanova I, Fernandez-Busnadiego R, Baumeister W, Sanders DW, Gautam S, Diamond MI, Hartl FU, Hipp MS. Nat Commun. 2023 Feb 2;14(1):560. doi: 10.1038/s41467-023-36058-2. PubMed 36732333.
Backbone
  Vector backbone: pCW57.1-MAT2A (Addgene Plasmid #100521)
  Total vector size (bp): 7920
  Modifications to backbone: pCW57.1-MAT2A plasmid was modified: MAT2A was replaced by TauRD and myc tag.
  Vector type: Mammalian Expression, Lentiviral
  Selectable markers: Blasticidin
Growth in bacteria
  Bacterial resistance: Ampicillin, 100 μg/mL
  Growth temperature: 30°C
  Growth strain: NEB Stable
  Copy number: Unknown
Gene/Insert
  Gene/Insert name: Tau repeat domain (alt name: TauRD)
  Species: H. sapiens (human)
  Insert size (bp): 390
  Mutation: P301L and V337M
  Entrez Gene: MAPT (a.k.a. DDPAC, FTD1, FTDP-17, MAPTL, MSTD, MTBT1, MTBT2, PPND, PPP1R103, TAU, Tau-PHF6, tau-40)
  Promoter: pTight TRE
  Tag / fusion protein: Myc (C terminal on insert)
  Cloning method: Gibson Cloning
  Sequencing primers: 5′ TAAGCAGAGCTCGTTTAGTG
Terms and licenses: Academic/Nonprofit Terms; Industry Terms: Not Available to Industry
How to cite: Tet-off TauRD (P301L/V337M) was a gift from Franz-Ulrich Hartl (Addgene plasmid # 188572 ; http://n2t.net/addgene:188572 ; RRID:Addgene_188572)
